Addgene plasmid #102863: pLEX307 hDVL1
Purpose: Expresses human DVL1 in mammalian cells
Depositing lab: Henry Ho. Depositing organization: University of California, Davis. Publication: Kinesin superfamily protein Kif26b links Wnt5a-Ror signaling to the control of cell and tissue behaviors in vertebrates. Susman MW, Karuna EP, Kunz RC, Gujral TS, Cantu AV, Choi SS, Jong BY, Okada K, Scales MK, Hum J, Hu LS, Kirschner MW, Nishinakamura R, Yamada S, Laird DJ, Jao LE, Gygi SP, Greenberg ME, Ho HH. Elife. 2017 Sep 8;6. pii: e26509. doi: 10.7554/eLife.26509. PubMed 28885975.
Backbone
  Vector backbone: pLEX_307
  Backbone manufacturer: Addgene #41392 (provided by David Root)
  Backbone size w/o insert (bp): 10065
  Total vector size (bp): 10731
  Vector type: Mammalian Expression, Lentiviral
  Selectable markers: Puromycin
Growth in bacteria
  Bacterial resistance: Ampicillin, 100 μg/mL
  Growth temperature: 37°C
  Growth strain: NEB Stable
  Copy number: High Copy
Gene/Insert
  Gene/Insert name: human Dishevelled 1 (DVL1)
  Species: H. sapiens (human)
  Mutation: Changed alanine 2 to glycine. Likely due to polymorphism, as sequence AAB65242.1 has the same substitution
  GenBank ID: NM_004421.2
  Entrez Gene: DVL1 (a.k.a. DRS2, DVL, DVL1L1, DVL1P1)
  Promoter: EF1A
  Cloning method: Gateway Cloning
  Sequencing primers: 5′ EF1A promoter forward (TCAAGCCTCAGACAGTGGTTC)
Terms and licenses: Academic/Nonprofit Terms; Industry Terms: Not Available to Industry
How to cite: pLEX307 hDVL1 was a gift from Henry Ho (Addgene plasmid # 102863 ; http://n2t.net/addgene:102863 ; RRID:Addgene_102863)
