[The description below was written by a language model from this plasmid's Addgene catalogue record and pLannotate feature annotations shown in this document.]
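Description:
pLEX307 hDVL1 is a third-generation-style, self-inactivating HIV-1 lentiviral vector for expressing human Dishevelled 1 (DVL1) in mammalian cells, made by Gateway recombination into the pLEX_307 destination backbone. In bacteria it is maintained through a high-copy ColE1/pUC origin and selected with ampicillin (AmpR); an f1 origin and remnants of lac and phage promoter sequences are also present in the backbone. The viral portion begins with an RSV promoter fused to a truncated 5' LTR, which drives Tat-independent transcription of the genomic RNA in packaging cells. This is followed by the Ψ packaging signal with a gag fragment, the RRE for Rev-dependent nuclear export, and a cPPT/CTS element, and it ends in a ΔU3 3' LTR that inactivates LTR promoter activity after integration.

Two expression units sit between the LTRs. An SV40 early promoter/origin drives puromycin N-acetyltransferase, allowing selection of transduced cells. Downstream, the human EF-1α promoter drives the DVL1 coding sequence, which is flanked by attB1 and attB2 sites and followed by a WPRE to enhance transcript expression. The record notes an alanine-to-glycine change at residue 2, thought to be a natural polymorphism. A V5 tag lies just beyond attB2 in the backbone, but the annotation shows a reverse-oriented SV40 poly(A) signal and a T7 promoter fragment carried over between the end of the DVL1 ORF and attB2. The V5 tag may therefore not be fused to the protein, and the record does not list a tag. DVL1 is a cytoplasmic transducer of canonical and non-canonical Wnt signals, and the construct suits transient or stable overexpression in studies of these pathways, such as Wnt5a-Ror signaling.
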