Features (pLannotate 1.2.2; 35 found; start..end, strand, type, name):
     19..85      +  CDS            small t antigen (fragment): SV40 (simian virus 40) small t antigen
     92..1270    +  promoter       EF-1α promoter: strong constitutive promoter for human elongation factor EF-1α
   1290..1314    +  protein_bind   attB1: mutant version of attB; recombination site for the Gateway® BP reaction BP Clonase™
   1362..3371    +  CDS            DVL1 (sequence partly withheld): DVL1_HUMAN - Experimental evidence at protein level: Swiss-Prot protein existence level 1. Participates in Wnt signaling by binding to the cytoplasmic C-terminus of frizzled family members and transducing the Wnt signal to down-stream effectors. Plays a role both in canonical and non-canonical Wnt signaling. Plays a role in the signal transduction pathways mediated by multiple Wnt genes. Required for LEF1 activation upon WNT1 and WNT3A signaling. DVL1 and PAK1 form a ternary complex with MUSK which is important for MUSK-dependent regulation of AChR clustering during the formation of the neurom
   3390..3407    -  promoter       T7 promoter (fragment): promoter for bacteriophage T7 RNA polymerase
   3412..3546    -  polyA_signal   SV40 poly(A) signal: SV40 polyadenylation signal
   3636..3660    -  protein_bind   attB2: mutant version of attB; recombination site for the Gateway® BP reaction BP Clonase™
   3668..3709    +  CDS            V5 tag: epitope tag from simian virus 5
   3760..4348    +  misc_feature   WPRE: woodchuck hepatitis virus posttranscriptional regulatory element
   4399..4418    +  misc_feature   cPPT/CTS (fragment): central polypurine tract and central termination sequence of HIV-1
   4420..4653    +  LTR            3' LTR (ΔU3): self-inactivating 3' long terminal repeat (LTR) from HIV-1
   4731..4852    +  polyA_signal   SV40 poly(A) signal: SV40 polyadenylation signal
   4892..5027    +  rep_origin     SV40 ori: SV40 origin of replication
   5048..5066    -  promoter       T7 promoter: promoter for bacteriophage T7 RNA polymerase
   5074..5229    +  CDS            lacZα (fragment): LacZα fragment of β-galactosidase; lacZ fragment
   5234..5662    +  rep_origin     f1 ori (sequence partly withheld): f1 bacteriophage origin of replication; arrow indicates direction of (+) strand synthesis
   5715..5819    +  promoter       AmpR promoter: bla
   5820..6680    +  CDS            AmpR: β-lactamase; bla; confers resistance to ampicillin, carbenicillin, and related antibiotics
   6851..7439    +  rep_origin     ori: high-copy-number ColE1/pMB1/pBR322/pUC origin of replication
   7622..7714    +  CDS            lacI (fragment): lac repressor; lacI; The lac repressor binds to the lac operator to inhibit transcription in E. coli. This inhibition can be relieved by adding lactose or isopropyl-β-D-thiogalactopyranoside (IPTG).
   7727..7748    +  protein_bind   CAP binding site: CAP binding activates transcription in the presence of cAMP. E. coli catabolite activator protein
   7763..7793    +  promoter       lac promoter: promoter for the E. coli lac operon
   7797..7819    +  protein_bind   lac operator (fragment): The lac repressor binds to the lac operator to inhibit transcription in E. coli. This inhibition can be relieved by adding lactose or isopropyl-β-D-thiogalactopyranoside (IPTG). lac repressor encoded by lacI
   7862..7880    +  promoter       T3 promoter: promoter for bacteriophage T3 RNA polymerase
   7908..8134    +  promoter       RSV promoter: Rous sarcoma virus enhancer/promoter
   8135..8315    +  LTR            5' LTR (truncated): truncated 5' long terminal repeat (LTR) from HIV-1
   8362..8487    +  misc_feature   HIV-1 Ψ: packaging signal of human immunodeficiency virus type 1
   8471..8834    +  CDS            HIV-1 gag (fragment): gag protein from human immunodeficiency virus 1; gag
   8980..9213    +  misc_feature   RRE: The Rev response element (RRE) of HIV-1 allows for Rev-dependent mRNA export from the nucleus to the cytoplasm.
   9590..9616    +  CDS            Rev (fragment): human immunodeficiency virus 1 (HIV-1) Rev protein; rev; enhances nuclear export of unspliced and incompletely spliced viral mRNAs
   9623..9646    +  promoter       SV40 promoter (fragment): SV40 early promoter
   9647..9718    +  promoter       SV40 promoter (fragment): SV40 enhancer and early promoter
   9742..9877    +  rep_origin     SV40 ori: SV40 origin of replication
   9923..10519   +  CDS            PuroR (fragment): puromycin N-acetyltransferase; pac from Streptomyces; confers resistance to puromycin
  10568..10685   +  misc_feature   cPPT/CTS: central polypurine tract and central termination sequence of HIV-1
>Addgene plasmid #102863 | pLEX307 hDVL1 | addgene full sequence | sequence record 200038 | Addgene NGS Result
AGGCCTGCAGGTGCAAAGATGGATAAAGTTTTAAACAGAGAGGAATCTTTGCAGCTAATGGACCTTCTAG
GTCTTGAAAGGAGTGGGAATTGGCTCCGGTGCCCGTCAGTGGGCAGAGCGCACATCGCCCACAGTCCCCG
AGAAGTTGGGGGGAGGGGTCGGCAATTGAACCGGTGCCTAGAGAAGGTGGCGCGGGGTAAACTGGGAAAG
TGATGTCGTGTACTGGCTCCGCCTTTTTCCCGAGGGTGGGGGAGAACCGTATATAAGTGCAGTAGTCGCC
GTGAACGTTCTTTTTCGCAACGGGTTTGCCGCCAGAACACAGGTAAGTGCCGTGTGTGGTTCCCGCGGGC
CTGGCCTCTTTACGGGTTATGGCCCTTGCGTGCCTTGAATTACTTCCACCTGGCTGCAGTACGTGATTCT
TGATCCCGAGCTTCGGGTTGGAAGTGGGTGGGAGAGTTCGAGGCCTTGCGCTTAAGGAGCCCCTTCGCCT
CGTGCTTGAGTTGAGGCCTGGCCTGGGCGCTGGGGCCGCCGCGTGCGAATCTGGTGGCACCTTCGCGCCT
GTCTCGCTGCTTTCGATAAGTCTCTAGCCATTTAAAATTTTTGATGACCTGCTGCGACGCTTTTTTTCTG
GCAAGATAGTCTTGTAAATGCGGGCCAAGATCTGCACACTGGTATTTCGGTTTTTGGGGCCGCGGGCGGC
GACGGGGCCCGTGCGTCCCAGCGCACATGTTCGGCGAGGCGGGGCCTGCGAGCGCGGCCACCGAGAATCG
GACGGGGGTAGTCTCAAGCTGGCCGGCCTGCTCTGGTGCCTGGCCTCGCGCCGCCGTGTATCGCCCCGCC
CTGGGCGGCAAGGCTGGCCCGGTCGGCACCAGTTGCGTGAGCGGAAAGATGGCCGCTTCCCGGCCCTGCT
GCAGGGAGCTCAAAATGGAGGACGCGGCGCTCGGGAGAGCGGGCGGGTGAGTCACCCACACAAAGGAAAA
GGGCCTTTCCGTCCTCAGCCGTCGCTTCATGTGACTCCACGGAGTACCGGGCGCCGTCCAGGCACCTCGA
TTAGTTCTCGAGCTTTTGGAGTACGTCGTCTTTAGGTTGGGGGGAGGGGTTTTATGCGATGGAGTTTCCC
CACACTGAGTGGGTGGAGACTGAAGTTAGGCCAGCTTGGCACTTGATGTAATTCTCCTTGGAATTTGCCC
TTTTTGAGTTTGGATCTTGGTTCATTCTCAAGCCTCAGACAGTGGTTCAAAGTTTTTTTCTTCCATTTCA
GGTGTCGTGAGGCTAGCATCGATTGATCAACAAGTTTGTACAAAAAAGCAGGCTGGCGCCGGAACCAATT
CAGTCGACTGGATCCGGTACCGAATTCCACCATGGGCGAG
[237 nt withheld, positions 1371-1607]
CTGGCTGAGGGTGCTCACTCGGATGCGGGGTCCCAGGGCACGGACAGCCACACAGACCTGCCCCCGCCTC
TTGAGCGGACAGGCGGCATCGGGGACTCCCGGCCCCCCTCCTTCCACCCGAATGTGGCCAGCAGCCGTGA
CGGGATGGACAACGAGACAGGCACGGAGTCCATGGTCAGTCACCGGCGGGAGCGTGCCCGACGCCGGAAC
CGCGAGGAGGCCGCCCGGACCAATGGGCACCCAAGGGGAGACCGACGGCGGGATGTGGGGCTGCCCCCAG
ACAGCGCGTCCACCGCCCTCAGCAGCGAGCTTGAGTCCAGCAGCTTTGTGGACTCGGACGAGGATGGCAG
CACGAGCAGGCTCAGCAGCTCCACGGAGCAGAGCACCTCATCCAGACTCATCCGGAAGCACAAACGCCGG
CGGAGGAAGCAGCGCCTTCGGCAGGCGGACCGGGCCTCCTCCTTCAGCAGCATAACCGACTCCACCATGT
CCCTCAACATCGTCACTGTCACGCTCAACATGGAAAGACATCACTTTCTGGGCATCAGCATCGTGGGGCA
GAGCAACGACCGTGGAGACGGCGGCATCTACATTGGCTCCATCATGAAGGGCGGGGCTGTGGCCGCTGAC
GGCCGCATCGAGCCCGGCGACATGTTGCTGCAGGTGAATGACGTGAACTTTGAGAACATGAGCAATGACG
ATGCCGTGCGGGTGCTGCGGGAGATCGTTTCCCAGACGGGGCCCATCAGCCTCACTGTGGCCAAGTGCTG
GGACCCAACGCCCCGAAGCTACTTCACCGTCCCACGGGCTGACCCGGTGCGGCCCATCGACCCCGCCGCC
TGGCTGTCCCACACGGCGGCACTGACAGGAGCCCTGCCCCGCTACGAGCTGGAAGAGGCGCCGCTGACGG
TGAAGAGTGACATGAGCGCCGTCGTCCGGGTCATGCAGCTGCCAGACTCGGGACTGGAGATCCGCGACCG
CATGTGGCTCAAGATCACCATCGCCAATGCCGTCATCGGGGCGGACGTGGTGGACTGGCTGTACACACAC
GTGGAGGGCTTCAAGGAGCGGCGGGAGGCCCGGAAGTACGCCAGCAGCTTGCTGAAGCACGGCTTCCTGC
GGCACACGGTCAACAAGATCACCTTCTCCGAGCAGTGCTACTACGTCTTCGGGGATCTCTGCAGCAATCT
CGCCACCCTGAACCTCAACAGTGGCTCCAGTGGGACTTCGGATCAGGACACGCTGGCCCCGCTGCCCCAC
CCGGCTGCCCCCTGGCCTCTGGGTCAGGGCTACCCCTACCAGTACCCGGGACCCCCACCCTGCTTCCCGC
CTGCCTACCAGGACCCGGGCTTTAGCTATGGCAGCGGCAGCACCGGGAGTCAGCAGAGTGAAGGGAGCAA
AAGCAGTGGGTCCACCCGGAGCAGCCGCCGGGCCCCGGGCCGTGAGAAGGAGCGTCGGGCGGCGGGAGCT
GGGGGCAGTGGCAGTGAATCGGATCACACGGCACCGAGTGGGGTGGGGAGCAGCTGGCGAGAGCGTCCGG
CCGGCCAGCTCAGCCGTGGCAGCAGCCCACGCAGTCAGGCCTCGGCTACCGCCCCGGGGCTCCCCCCGCC
CCACCCCACGACCAAGGCCTATACAGTGGTGGGGGGGCCACCCGGGGGACCCCCTGTCCGGGAGCTGGCT
GCCGTCCCCCCGGAATTGACAGGCAGCCGCCAGTCCTTCCAGAAGGCTATGGGGAACCCCTGCGAGTTCT
TCGTGGACATCATGTGAGGCGCGCCTCTAGAACTATAGTGAGTCGTATTACGTAGATCCAGACATGATAA
GATACATTGATGAGTTTGGACAAACCACAACTAGAATGCAGTGAAAAAAATGCTTTATTTGTGAAATTTG
TGATGCTATTGCTTTATTTGTAACCATTATAAGCTGCAATAAACAAGTTAACAACAACAATTGCATTCAT
TTTATGTTTCAGGTTCAGGGGGAGGTGTGGGAGGTTTTTTAATTCGCGGCCGCACTCGAGATATCTAGAC
CCAGCTTTCTTGTACAAAGTGGTTGATATCGGTAAGCCTATCCCTAACCCTCTCCTCGGTCTCGATTCTA
CGTAGTAATGAACTAGTACCGGTTAAGTCGACAATCAACGCGTTAAGTCGACAATCAACCTCTGGATTAC
AAAATTTGTGAAAGATTGACTGGTATTCTTAACTATGTTGCTCCTTTTACGCTATGTGGATACGCTGCTT
TAATGCCTTTGTATCATGCTATTGCTTCCCGTATGGCTTTCATTTTCTCCTCCTTGTATAAATCCTGGTT
GCTGTCTCTTTATGAGGAGTTGTGGCCCGTTGTCAGGCAACGTGGCGTGGTGTGCACTGTGTTTGCTGAC
GCAACCCCCACTGGTTGGGGCATTGCCACCACCTGTCAGCTCCTTTCCGGGACTTTCGCTTTCCCCCTCC
CTATTGCCACGGCGGAACTCATCGCCGCCTGCCTTGCCCGCTGCTGGACAGGGGCTCGGCTGTTGGGCAC
TGACAATTCCGTGGTGTTGTCGGGGAAATCATCGTCCTTTCCTTGGCTGCTCGCCTGTGTTGCCACCTGG
ATTCTGCGCGGGACGTCCTTCTGCTACGTCCCTTCGGCCCTCAATCCAGCGGACCTTCCTTCCCGCGGCC
TGCTGCCGGCTCTGCGGCCTCTTCCGCGTCTTCGCCTTCGCCCTCAGACGAGTCGGATCTCCCTTTGGGC
CGCCTCCCCGCGTCGACTTTAAGACCAATGACTTACAAGGCAGCTGTAGATCTTAGCCACTTTTTAAAAG
AAAAGGGGGGACTGGAAGGGCTAATTCACTCCCAACGAAGACAAGATCTGCTTTTTGCTTGTACTGGGTC
TCTCTGGTTAGACCAGATCTGAGCCTGGGAGCTCTCTGGCTAACTAGGGAACCCACTGCTTAAGCCTCAA
TAAAGCTTGCCTTGAGTGCTTCAAGTAGTGTGTGCCCGTCTGTTGTGTGACTCTGGTAACTAGAGATCCC
TCAGACCCTTTTAGTCAGTGTGGAAAATCTCTAGCAGTACGTATAGTAGTTCATGTCATCTTATTATTCA
GTATTTATAACTTGCAAAGAAATGAATATCAGAGAGTGAGAGGAACTTGTTTATTGCAGCTTATAATGGT
TACAAATAAAGCAATAGCATCACAAATTTCACAAATAAAGCATTTTTTTCACTGCATTCTAGTTGTGGTT
TGTCCAAACTCATCAATGTATCTTATCATGTCTGGCTCTAGCTATCCCGCCCCTAACTCCGCCCATCCCG
CCCCTAACTCCGCCCAGTTCCGCCCATTCTCCGCCCCATGGCTGACTAATTTTTTTTATTTATGCAGAGG
CCGAGGCCGCCTCGGCCTCTGAGCTATTCCAGAAGTAGTGAGGAGGCTTTTTTGGAGGCCTAGGGACGTA
CCCAATTCGCCCTATAGTGAGTCGTATTACGCGCGCTCACTGGCCGTCGTTTTACAACGTCGTGACTGGG
AAAACCCTGGCGTTACCCAACTTAATCGCCTTGCAGCACATCCCCCTTTCGCCAGCTGGCGTAATAGCGA
AGAGGCCCGCACCGATCGCCCTTCCCAACAGTTGCGCAGCCTGAATGGCGAATGGG
[124 nt withheld, positions 5234-5357]
C
[91 nt withheld, positions 5359-5449]
A
[49 nt withheld, positions 5451-5499]
CCTTTGACGTTGGAGTCCACGTTCTTT
[37 nt withheld, positions 5527-5563]
ACCCTATCTCGGTCTATTCTTTTGATTTATAAGGGATTTTGCCGATTTCGGCCTATTGGTTAAAAAATGA
GCTGATTTAACAAAAATTTAACGCGAATTTTAACAAAATATTAACGCTTACAATTTAGGTGGCACTTTTC
GGGGAAATGTGCGCGGAACCCCTATTTGTTTATTTTTCTAAATACATTCAAATATGTATCCGCTCATGAG
ACAATAACCCTGATAAATGCTTCAATAATATTGAAAAAGGAAGAGTATGAGTATTCAACATTTCCGTGTC
GCCCTTATTCCCTTTTTTGCGGCATTTTGCCTTCCTGTTTTTGCTCACCCAGAAACGCTGGTGAAAGTAA
AAGATGCTGAAGATCAGTTGGGTGCACGAGTGGGTTACATCGAACTGGATCTCAACAGCGGTAAGATCCT
TGAGAGTTTTCGCCCCGAAGAACGTTTTCCAATGATGAGCACTTTTAAAGTTCTGCTATGTGGCGCGGTA
TTATCCCGTATTGACGCCGGGCAAGAGCAACTCGGTCGCCGCATACACTATTCTCAGAATGACTTGGTTG
AGTACTCACCAGTCACAGAAAAGCATCTTACGGATGGCATGACAGTAAGAGAATTATGCAGTGCTGCCAT
AACCATGAGTGATAACACTGCGGCCAACTTACTTCTGACAACGATCGGAGGACCGAAGGAGCTAACCGCT
TTTTTGCACAACATGGGGGATCATGTAACTCGCCTTGATCGTTGGGAACCGGAGCTGAATGAAGCCATAC
CAAACGACGAGCGTGACACCACGATGCCTGTAGCAATGGCAACAACGTTGCGCAAACTATTAACTGGCGA
ACTACTTACTCTAGCTTCCCGGCAACAATTAATAGACTGGATGGAGGCGGATAAAGTTGCAGGACCACTT
CTGCGCTCGGCCCTTCCGGCTGGCTGGTTTATTGCTGATAAATCTGGAGCCGGTGAGCGTGGGTCTCGCG
GTATCATTGCAGCACTGGGGCCAGATGGTAAGCCCTCCCGTATCGTAGTTATCTACACGACGGGGAGTCA
GGCAACTATGGATGAACGAAATAGACAGATCGCTGAGATAGGTGCCTCACTGATTAAGCATTGGTAACTG
TCAGACCAAGTTTACTCATATATACTTTAGATTGATTTAAAACTTCATTTTTAATTTAAAAGGATCTAGG
TGAAGATCCTTTTTGATAATCTCATGACCAAAATCCCTTAACGTGAGTTTTCGTTCCACTGAGCGTCAGA
CCCCGTAGAAAAGATCAAAGGATCTTCTTGAGATCCTTTTTTTCTGCGCGTAATCTGCTGCTTGCAAACA
AAAAAACCACCGCTACCAGCGGTGGTTTGTTTGCCGGATCAAGAGCTACCAACTCTTTTTCCGAAGGTAA
CTGGCTTCAGCAGAGCGCAGATACCAAATACTGTTCTTCTAGTGTAGCCGTAGTTAGGCCACCACTTCAA
GAACTCTGTAGCACCGCCTACATACCTCGCTCTGCTAATCCTGTTACCAGTGGCTGCTGCCAGTGGCGAT
AAGTCGTGTCTTACCGGGTTGGACTCAAGACGATAGTTACCGGATAAGGCGCAGCGGTCGGGCTGAACGG
GGGGTTCGTGCACACAGCCCAGCTTGGAGCGAACGACCTACACCGAACTGAGATACCTACAGCGTGAGCT
ATGAGAAAGCGCCACGCTTCCCGAAGGGAGAAAGGCGGACAGGTATCCGGTAAGCGGCAGGGTCGGAACA
GGAGAGCGCACGAGGGAGCTTCCAGGGGGAAACGCCTGGTATCTTTATAGTCCTGTCGGGTTTCGCCACC
TCTGACTTGAGCGTCGATTTTTGTGATGCTCGTCAGGGGGGCGGAGCCTATGGAAAAACGCCAGCAACGC
GGCCTTTTTACGGTTCCTGGCCTTTTGCTGGCCTTTTGCTCACATGTTCTTTCCTGCGTTATCCCCTGAT
TCTGTGGATAACCGTATTACCGCCTTTGAGTGAGCTGATACCGCTCGCCGCAGCCGAACGACCGAGCGCA
GCGAGTCAGTGAGCGAGGAAGCGGAAGAGCGCCCAATACGCAAACCGCCTCTCCCCGCGCGTTGGCCGAT
TCATTAATGCAGCTGGCACGACAGGTTTCCCGACTGGAAAGCGGGCAGTGAGCGCAACGCAATTAATGTG
AGTTAGCTCACTCATTAGGCACCCCAGGCTTTACACTTTATGCTTCCGGCTCGTATGTTGTGTGGAATTG
TGAGCGGATAACAATTTCACACAGGAAACAGCTATGACCATGATTACGCCAAGCGCGCAATTAACCCTCA
CTAAAGGGAACAAAAGCTGGAGCTGCAAGCTTAATGTAGTCTTATGCAATACTCTTGTAGTCTTGCAACA
TGGTAACGATGAGTTAGCAACATGCCTTACAAGGAGAGAAAAAGCACCGTGCATGCCGATTGGTGGAAGT
AAGGTGGTACGATCGTGCCTTATTAGGAAGGCAACAGACGGGTCTGACATGGATTGGACGAACCACTGAA
TTGCCGCATTGCAGAGATATTGTATTTAAGTGCCTAGCTCGATACATAAACGGGTCTCTCTGGTTAGACC
AGATCTGAGCCTGGGAGCTCTCTGGCTAACTAGGGAACCCACTGCTTAAGCCTCAATAAAGCTTGCCTTG
AGTGCTTCAAGTAGTGTGTGCCCGTCTGTTGTGTGACTCTGGTAACTAGAGATCCCTCAGACCCTTTTAG
TCAGTGTGGAAAATCTCTAGCAGTGGCGCCCGAACAGGGACTTGAAAGCGAAAGGGAAACCAGAGGAGCT
CTCTCGACGCAGGACTCGGCTTGCTGAAGCGCGCACGGCAAGAGGCGAGGGGCGGCGACTGGTGAGTACG
CCAAAAATTTTGACTAGCGGAGGCTAGAAGGAGAGAGATGGGTGCGAGAGCGTCAGTATTAAGCGGGGGA
GAATTAGATCGCGATGGGAAAAAATTCGGTTAAGGCCAGGGGGAAAGAAAAAATATAAATTAAAACATAT
AGTATGGGCAAGCAGGGAGCTAGAACGATTCGCAGTTAATCCTGGCCTGTTAGAAACATCAGAAGGCTGT
AGACAAATACTGGGACAGCTACAACCATCCCTTCAGACAGGATCAGAAGAACTTAGATCATTATATAATA
CAGTAGCAACCCTCTATTGTGTGCATCAAAGGATAGAGATAAAAGACACCAAGGAAGCTTTAGACAAGAT
AGAGGAAGAGCAAAACAAAAGTAAGACCACCGCACAGCAAGCGGCCGCTGATCTTCAGACCTGGAGGAGG
AGATATGAGGGACAATTGGAGAAGTGAATTATATAAATATAAAGTAGTAAAAATTGAACCATTAGGAGTA
GCACCCACCAAGGCAAAGAGAAGAGTGGTGCAGAGAGAAAAAAGAGCAGTGGGAATAGGAGCTTTGTTCC
TTGGGTTCTTGGGAGCAGCAGGAAGCACTATGGGCGCAGCGTCAATGACGCTGACGGTACAGGCCAGACA
ATTATTGTCTGGTATAGTGCAGCAGCAGAACAATTTGCTGAGGGCTATTGAGGCGCAACAGCATCTGTTG
CAACTCACAGTCTGGGGCATCAAGCAGCTCCAGGCAAGAATCCTGGCTGTGGAAAGATACCTAAAGGATC
AACAGCTCCTGGGGATTTGGGGTTGCTCTGGAAAACTCATTTGCACCACTGCTGTGCCTTGGAATGCTAG
TTGGAGTAATAAATCTCTGGAACAGATTTGGAATCACACGACCTGGATGGAGTGGGACAGAGAAATTAAC
AATTACACAAGCTTAATACACTCCTTAATTGAAGAATCGCAAAACCAGCAAGAAAAGAATGAACAAGAAT
TATTGGAATTAGATAAATGGGCAAGTTTGTGGAATTGGTTTAACATAACAAATTGGCTGTGGTATATAAA
ATTATTCATAATGATAGTAGGAGGCTTGGTAGGTTTAAGAATAGTTTTTGCTGTACTTTCTATAGTGAAT
AGAGTTAGGCAGGGATATTCACCATTATCGTTTCAGACCCACCTCCCAACCCCGAGGGGACCCATGCATT
GCATCTCAATTAGTCAGCAACCAGGTGTGGAAAGTCCCCAGGCTCCCCAGCAGGCAGAAGTATGCAAAGC
ATGCGTCTCAATTAGTCAGCAACCATAGTCCCGCCCCTAACTCCGCCCATCCCGCCCCTAACTCCGCCCA
GTTCCGCCCATTCTCCGCCCCATGGCTGACTAATTTTTTTTATTTATGCAGAGGCCGAGGCCGCCTCGGC
CTCTGAGCTATTCCAGAAGTAGTGAGGAGGCTTTTTTGGAGGCCTAGGCTTTTGCAAAAAGCTTTCTAGA
GGTACCACCGGAGCTTACCATGACCGAGTACAAGCCCACGGTGCGCCTCGCCACCCGCGACGACGTCCCC
AGGGCCGTACGCACCCTCGCCGCCGCGTTCGCCGACTACCCCGCCACGCGCCACACCGTCGATCCGGACC
GCCACATCGAGCGGGTCACCGAGCTGCAAGAACTCTTCCTCACGCGCGTCGGGCTCGACATCGGCAAGGT
GTGGGTCGCGGACGACGGCGCCGCCGTGGCGGTCTGGACCACGCCGGAGAGCGTCGAAGCGGGGGCGGTG
TTCGCCGAGATCGGCCCGCGCATGGCCGAGTTGAGCGGTTCCCGGCTGGCCGCGCAGCAACAGATGGAAG
GCCTCCTGGCGCCGCACCGGCCCAAGGAGCCCGCGTGGTTCCTGGCCACCGTCGGCGTCTCGCCCGACCA
CCAGGGCAAGGGTCTGGGCAGCGCCGTCGTGCTCCCCGGAGTGGAGGCGGCCGAGCGCGCCGGGGTGCCC
GCCTTCCTGGAGACCTCCGCGCCCCGCAACCTCCCCTTCTACGAGCGGCTCGGCTTCACCGTCACCGCCG
ACGTCGAGGTGCCCGAAGGACCGCGCACCTGGTGCATGACCCGCAAGCCCGGTGCCAGTTAACGAATTCT
AGATCTTGAGACAAATGGCAGTATTCATCCACAATTTTAAAAGAAAAGGGGGGATTGGGGGGTACAGTGC
AGGGGAAAGAATAGTAGACATAATAGCAACAGACATACAAACTAAAGAATTACAAAAACAAATTACAAAA
ATTCAAAATTTTCGGGTTTATTACAGGGACAGCAGAGATCCACTTTGGCGCCGGCTCG
